Addgene plasmid #85978: pX330-H11r1-2-DD-Cas9
Purpose: Expresses DD-SpCas9 in mammalian cells and targets the H11 locus in human cells
Depositing lab: Michele Calos. Depositing organization: Stanford University. Publication: In vivo blunt-end cloning through CRISPR/Cas9-facilitated non-homologous end-joining. Geisinger JM, Turan S, Hernandez S, Spector LP, Calos MP. Nucleic Acids Res. 2016 Jan 13. pii: gkv1542. 10.1093/nar/gkv1542 PubMed 26762978.
Backbone
  Vector backbone: modified pX330
  Modifications to backbone: BbsI sites in sgRNA replaced with 2 BsaI sites
  Vector type: Mammalian Expression, CRISPR
Growth in bacteria
  Bacterial resistance: Ampicillin, 100 μg/mL
  Growth temperature: 37°C
  Growth strain: NEB Stable
  Copy number: Unknown
Gene/Insert
  Gene/Insert name: DD-SpCas9
  gRNA/shRNA sequence: CAAAATAGGTTAGCCTTGCG
  Insert size (bp): 4599
  Tag / fusion protein: FKBP12 L106P DD (N terminal on insert)
Terms and licenses: Academic/Nonprofit Terms; Industry Terms: Not Available to Industry
Depositor comments: DD domain tested for stabilization with 500 nM Shield-1
How to cite: pX330-H11r1-2-DD-Cas9 was a gift from Michele Calos (Addgene plasmid # 85978 ; http://n2t.net/addgene:85978 ; RRID:Addgene_85978)
