[The description below was written by a language model from this plasmid's Addgene catalogue record and pLannotate feature annotations shown in this document.]
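Description:
pX330-H11r1-2-DD-Cas9 is an 8.8 kb all-in-one CRISPR plasmid for mammalian expression. It is built on a modified pX330 backbone in which the BbsI guide-cloning sites were replaced with two BsaI sites. It is maintained in bacteria through a high-copy ColE1/pUC-type origin and selected with ampicillin via the bla gene. An f1 phage origin and a single annotated AAV2 ITR are also present, along with short fragments of bom and rop. With only one ITR annotated, nothing in the record suggests the plasmid is intended for AAV packaging.

The plasmid carries two expression units. A human U6 RNA polymerase III promoter drives a single guide RNA, made up of a spacer directed at the H11 locus in the human genome and the Streptococcus pyogenes gRNA scaffold. The annotation also picks up a second, partial scaffold segment immediately downstream. The second unit uses a hybrid promoter (CMV enhancer, chicken β-actin promoter and a hybrid CBA/MVM intron) to express SpCas9, followed by a C-terminal nucleoplasmin NLS and a bGH polyadenylation signal. The N terminus of Cas9 is fused to the FKBP12 L106P destabilization domain. This domain targets the fusion protein for degradation unless the small-molecule ligand Shield-1 is present, so Cas9 protein levels can be tuned by adding ligand. The depositor notes that stabilization was tested with 500 nM Shield-1.

The construct is intended for ligand-controllable cutting at the H11 locus in human cells. The associated work concerns CRISPR/Cas9-facilitated integration of DNA by non-homologous end-joining.
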