Features (pLannotate 1.2.2; 19 found; start..end, strand, type, name):
      1..241     +  promoter       U6 promoter: RNA polymerase III promoter for human U6 snRNA
    271..346     +  misc_RNA       gRNA scaffold: guide RNA scaffold for the Streptococcus pyogenes CRISPR/Cas9 system
    353..396     +  misc_RNA       gRNA scaffold (fragment): guide RNA scaffold for the Streptococcus pyogenes CRISPR/Cas9 system
    443..728     +  enhancer       CMV enhancer: human cytomegalovirus immediate early enhancer; contains an 18-bp deletion relative to the standard CMV enhancer
    730..1007    +  promoter       chicken β-actin promoter: No description available
   1008..1235    +  intron         hybrid intron: hybrid between chicken β-actin (CBA) and minute virus of mice (MMV) introns (Gray et al., 2011)
   1253..1576    +  CDS            DD: destabilization domain that can be stabilized by Shield1 in the ProteoTuner™ system L106P mutant of FKBP12
   1700..3301    +  CDS            Cas9(N): N-terminal portion of Streptococcus pyogenes Cas9 (Zetsche et al., 2015)
   3302..5800    +  CDS            Cas9(C): C-terminal portion of Streptococcus pyogenes Cas9 (Zetsche et al., 2015)
   5801..5848    +  CDS            nucleoplasmin NLS: bipartite nuclear localization signal from nucleoplasmin
   5882..5993    +  polyA_signal   bGH poly(A) signal: bovine growth hormone polyadenylation signal
   6098..6238    +  repeat_region  AAV2 ITR: inverted terminal repeat of adeno-associated virus serotype 2 inverted
   6243..6294    -  misc_feature   bom (fragment): basis of mobility region from pBR322
   6313..6768    +  rep_origin     f1 ori (sequence partly withheld): f1 bacteriophage origin of replication; arrow indicates direction of (+) strand synthesis
   6769..6818    -  misc_feature   bom (fragment): basis of mobility region from pBR322
   6920..6955    -  CDS            rop (fragment): Rop protein, which maintains plasmids at low copy number; rop
   7050..7154    +  promoter       AmpR promoter: bla
   7155..8015    +  CDS            AmpR: β-lactamase; bla; confers resistance to ampicillin, carbenicillin, and related antibiotics
   8186..8774    +  rep_origin     ori: high-copy-number ColE1/pMB1/pBR322/pUC origin of replication
>Addgene plasmid #85978 | pX330-H11r1-2-DD-Cas9 | addgene full sequence | sequence record 190941 | Addgene NGS Result
GAGGGCCTATTTCCCATGATTCCTTCATATTTGCATATACGATACAAGGCTGTTAGAGAGATAATTGGAA
TTAATTTGACTGTAAACACAAAGATATTAGTACAAAATACGTGACGTAGAAAGTAATAATTTCTTGGGTA
GTTTGCAGTTTTAAAATTATGTTTTAAAATGGACTATCATATGCTTACCGTAACTTGAAAGTATTTCGAT
TTCTTGGCTTTATATATCTTGTGGAAAGGACGAAACACCGCAAAATAGGTTAGCCTTGCGGTTTTAGAGC
TAGAAATAGCAAGTTAAAATAAGGCTAGTCCGTTATCAACTTGAAAAAGTGGCACCGAGTCGGTGCTTTT
TTGTTTTAGAGCTAGAAATAGCAAGTTAAAATAAGGCTAGTCCGTTTTTAGCGCGTGCGCCAATTCTGCA
GACAAATGGCTCTAGAGGTACCCGTTACATAACTTACGGTAAATGGCCCGCCTGGCTGACCGCCCAACGA
CCCCCGCCCATTGACGTCAATAGTAACGCCAATAGGGACTTTCCATTGACGTCAATGGGTGGAGTATTTA
CGGTAAACTGCCCACTTGGCAGTACATCAAGTGTATCATATGCCAAGTACGCCCCCTATTGACGTCAATG
ACGGTAAATGGCCCGCCTGGCATTGTGCCCAGTACATGACCTTATGGGACTTTCCTACTTGGCAGTACAT
CTACGTATTAGTCATCGCTATTACCATGGTCGAGGTGAGCCCCACGTTCTGCTTCACTCTCCCCATCTCC
CCCCCCTCCCCACCCCCAATTTTGTATTTATTTATTTTTTAATTATTTTGTGCAGCGATGGGGGCGGGGG
GGGGGGGGGGGCGCGCGCCAGGCGGGGCGGGGCGGGGCGAGGGGCGGGGCGGGGCGAGGCGGAGAGGTGC
GGCGGCAGCCAATCAGAGCGGCGCGCTCCGAAAGTTTCCTTTTATGGCGAGGCGGCGGCGGCGGCGGCCC
TATAAAAAGCGAAGCGCGCGGCGGGCGGGAGTCGCTGCGCGCTGCCTTCGCCCCGTGCCCCGCTCCGCCG
CCGCCTCGCGCCGCCCGCCCCGGCTCTGACTGACCGCGTTACTCCCACAGGTGAGCGGGCGGGACGGCCC
TTCTCCTCCGGGCTGTAATTAGCTGAGCAAGAGGTAAGGGTTTAAGGGATGGTTGGTTGGTGGGGTATTA
ATGTTTAATTACCTGGAGCACCTGCCTGAAATCACTTTTTTTCAGGTTGGACCGGTGCCACCATGGGAGT
GCAGGTGGAAACCATCTCCCCAGGAGACGGGCGCACCTTCCCCAAGCGCGGCCAGACCTGTGTGGTGCAC
TACACCGGGATGCTTGAAGATGGAAAGAAAGTCGATTCCTCCCGGGACAGAAACAAGCCCTTTAAGTTTA
TGCTAGGCAAGCAGGAGGTGATCCGAGGCTGGGAAGAAGGGGTTGCCCAGATGAGTGTGGGTCAGAGAGC
CAAACTGACTATATCTCCAGATTATGCCTATGGTGCCACTGGGCACCCAGGCATCATCCCACCACATGCC
ACTCTCGTCTTCGATGTGGAGCTTCTAAAACCGGAAGAATTCGACTATAAGGACCACGACGGAGACTACA
AGGATCATGATATTGATTACAAAGACGATGACGATAAGATGGCCCCAAAGAAGAAGCGGAAGGTCGGTAT
CCACGGAGTCCCAGCAGCCGACAAGAAGTACAGCATCGGCCTGGACATCGGCACCAACTCTGTGGGCTGG
GCCGTGATCACCGACGAGTACAAGGTGCCCAGCAAGAAATTCAAGGTGCTGGGCAACACCGACCGGCACA
GCATCAAGAAGAACCTGATCGGAGCCCTGCTGTTCGACAGCGGCGAAACAGCCGAGGCCACCCGGCTGAA
GAGAACCGCCAGAAGAAGATACACCAGACGGAAGAACCGGATCTGCTATCTGCAAGAGATCTTCAGCAAC
GAGATGGCCAAGGTGGACGACAGCTTCTTCCACAGACTGGAAGAGTCCTTCCTGGTGGAAGAGGATAAGA
AGCACGAGCGGCACCCCATCTTCGGCAACATCGTGGACGAGGTGGCCTACCACGAGAAGTACCCCACCAT
CTACCACCTGAGAAAGAAACTGGTGGACAGCACCGACAAGGCCGACCTGCGGCTGATCTATCTGGCCCTG
GCCCACATGATCAAGTTCCGGGGCCACTTCCTGATCGAGGGCGACCTGAACCCCGACAACAGCGACGTGG
ACAAGCTGTTCATCCAGCTGGTGCAGACCTACAACCAGCTGTTCGAGGAAAACCCCATCAACGCCAGCGG
CGTGGACGCCAAGGCCATCCTGTCTGCCAGACTGAGCAAGAGCAGACGGCTGGAAAATCTGATCGCCCAG
CTGCCCGGCGAGAAGAAGAATGGCCTGTTCGGAAACCTGATTGCCCTGAGCCTGGGCCTGACCCCCAACT
TCAAGAGCAACTTCGACCTGGCCGAGGATGCCAAACTGCAGCTGAGCAAGGACACCTACGACGACGACCT
GGACAACCTGCTGGCCCAGATCGGCGACCAGTACGCCGACCTGTTTCTGGCCGCCAAGAACCTGTCCGAC
GCCATCCTGCTGAGCGACATCCTGAGAGTGAACACCGAGATCACCAAGGCCCCCCTGAGCGCCTCTATGA
TCAAGAGATACGACGAGCACCACCAGGACCTGACCCTGCTGAAAGCTCTCGTGCGGCAGCAGCTGCCTGA
GAAGTACAAAGAGATTTTCTTCGACCAGAGCAAGAACGGCTACGCCGGCTACATTGACGGCGGAGCCAGC
CAGGAAGAGTTCTACAAGTTCATCAAGCCCATCCTGGAAAAGATGGACGGCACCGAGGAACTGCTCGTGA
AGCTGAACAGAGAGGACCTGCTGCGGAAGCAGCGGACCTTCGACAACGGCAGCATCCCCCACCAGATCCA
CCTGGGAGAGCTGCACGCCATTCTGCGGCGGCAGGAAGATTTTTACCCATTCCTGAAGGACAACCGGGAA
AAGATCGAGAAGATCCTGACCTTCCGCATCCCCTACTACGTGGGCCCTCTGGCCAGGGGAAACAGCAGAT
TCGCCTGGATGACCAGAAAGAGCGAGGAAACCATCACCCCCTGGAACTTCGAGGAAGTGGTGGACAAGGG
CGCTTCCGCCCAGAGCTTCATCGAGCGGATGACCAACTTCGATAAGAACCTGCCCAACGAGAAGGTGCTG
CCCAAGCACAGCCTGCTGTACGAGTACTTCACCGTGTATAACGAGCTGACCAAAGTGAAATACGTGACCG
AGGGAATGAGAAAGCCCGCCTTCCTGAGCGGCGAGCAGAAAAAGGCCATCGTGGACCTGCTGTTCAAGAC
CAACCGGAAAGTGACCGTGAAGCAGCTGAAAGAGGACTACTTCAAGAAAATCGAGTGCTTCGACTCCGTG
GAAATCTCCGGCGTGGAAGATCGGTTCAACGCCTCCCTGGGCACATACCACGATCTGCTGAAAATTATCA
AGGACAAGGACTTCCTGGACAATGAGGAAAACGAGGACATTCTGGAAGATATCGTGCTGACCCTGACACT
GTTTGAGGACAGAGAGATGATCGAGGAACGGCTGAAAACCTATGCCCACCTGTTCGACGACAAAGTGATG
AAGCAGCTGAAGCGGCGGAGATACACCGGCTGGGGCAGGCTGAGCCGGAAGCTGATCAACGGCATCCGGG
ACAAGCAGTCCGGCAAGACAATCCTGGATTTCCTGAAGTCCGACGGCTTCGCCAACAGAAACTTCATGCA
GCTGATCCACGACGACAGCCTGACCTTTAAAGAGGACATCCAGAAAGCCCAGGTGTCCGGCCAGGGCGAT
AGCCTGCACGAGCACATTGCCAATCTGGCCGGCAGCCCCGCCATTAAGAAGGGCATCCTGCAGACAGTGA
AGGTGGTGGACGAGCTCGTGAAAGTGATGGGCCGGCACAAGCCCGAGAACATCGTGATCGAAATGGCCAG
AGAGAACCAGACCACCCAGAAGGGACAGAAGAACAGCCGCGAGAGAATGAAGCGGATCGAAGAGGGCATC
AAAGAGCTGGGCAGCCAGATCCTGAAAGAACACCCCGTGGAAAACACCCAGCTGCAGAACGAGAAGCTGT
ACCTGTACTACCTGCAGAATGGGCGGGATATGTACGTGGACCAGGAACTGGACATCAACCGGCTGTCCGA
CTACGATGTGGACCATATCGTGCCTCAGAGCTTTCTGAAGGACGACTCCATCGACAACAAGGTGCTGACC
AGAAGCGACAAGAACCGGGGCAAGAGCGACAACGTGCCCTCCGAAGAGGTCGTGAAGAAGATGAAGAACT
ACTGGCGGCAGCTGCTGAACGCCAAGCTGATTACCCAGAGAAAGTTCGACAATCTGACCAAGGCCGAGAG
AGGCGGCCTGAGCGAACTGGATAAGGCCGGCTTCATCAAGAGACAGCTGGTGGAAACCCGGCAGATCACA
AAGCACGTGGCACAGATCCTGGACTCCCGGATGAACACTAAGTACGACGAGAATGACAAGCTGATCCGGG
AAGTGAAAGTGATCACCCTGAAGTCCAAGCTGGTGTCCGATTTCCGGAAGGATTTCCAGTTTTACAAAGT
GCGCGAGATCAACAACTACCACCACGCCCACGACGCCTACCTGAACGCCGTCGTGGGAACCGCCCTGATC
AAAAAGTACCCTAAGCTGGAAAGCGAGTTCGTGTACGGCGACTACAAGGTGTACGACGTGCGGAAGATGA
TCGCCAAGAGCGAGCAGGAAATCGGCAAGGCTACCGCCAAGTACTTCTTCTACAGCAACATCATGAACTT
TTTCAAGACCGAGATTACCCTGGCCAACGGCGAGATCCGGAAGCGGCCTCTGATCGAGACAAACGGCGAA
ACCGGGGAGATCGTGTGGGATAAGGGCCGGGATTTTGCCACCGTGCGGAAAGTGCTGAGCATGCCCCAAG
TGAATATCGTGAAAAAGACCGAGGTGCAGACAGGCGGCTTCAGCAAAGAGTCTATCCTGCCCAAGAGGAA
CAGCGATAAGCTGATCGCCAGAAAGAAGGACTGGGACCCTAAGAAGTACGGCGGCTTCGACAGCCCCACC
GTGGCCTATTCTGTGCTGGTGGTGGCCAAAGTGGAAAAGGGCAAGTCCAAGAAACTGAAGAGTGTGAAAG
AGCTGCTGGGGATCACCATCATGGAAAGAAGCAGCTTCGAGAAGAATCCCATCGACTTTCTGGAAGCCAA
GGGCTACAAAGAAGTGAAAAAGGACCTGATCATCAAGCTGCCTAAGTACTCCCTGTTCGAGCTGGAAAAC
GGCCGGAAGAGAATGCTGGCCTCTGCCGGCGAACTGCAGAAGGGAAACGAACTGGCCCTGCCCTCCAAAT
ATGTGAACTTCCTGTACCTGGCCAGCCACTATGAGAAGCTGAAGGGCTCCCCCGAGGATAATGAGCAGAA
ACAGCTGTTTGTGGAACAGCACAAGCACTACCTGGACGAGATCATCGAGCAGATCAGCGAGTTCTCCAAG
AGAGTGATCCTGGCCGACGCTAATCTGGACAAAGTGCTGTCCGCCTACAACAAGCACCGGGATAAGCCCA
TCAGAGAGCAGGCCGAGAATATCATCCACCTGTTTACCCTGACCAATCTGGGAGCCCCTGCCGCCTTCAA
GTACTTTGACACCACCATCGACCGGAAGAGGTACACCAGCACCAAAGAGGTGCTGGACGCCACCCTGATC
CACCAGAGCATCACCGGCCTGTACGAGACACGGATCGACCTGTCTCAGCTGGGAGGCGACAAAAGGCCGG
CGGCCACGAAAAAGGCCGGCCAGGCAAAAAAGAAAAAGTAAGAATTCCTAGAGCTCGCTGATCAGCCTCG
ACTGTGCCTTCTAGTTGCCAGCCATCTGTTGTTTGCCCCTCCCCCGTGCCTTCCTTGACCCTGGAAGGTG
CCACTCCCACTGTCCTTTCCTAATAAAATGAGGAAATTGCATCGCATTGTCTGAGTAGGTGTCATTCTAT
TCTGGGGGGTGGGGTGGGGCAGGACAGCAAGGGGGAGGATTGGGAAGAGAATAGCAGGCATGCTGGGGAG
CGGCCGCAGGAACCCCTAGTGATGGAGTTGGCCACTCCCTCTCTGCGCGCTCGCTCGCTCACTGAGGCCG
GGCGACCAAAGGTCGCCCGACGCCCGGGCTTTGCCCGGGCGGCCTCAGTGAGCGAGCGAGCGCGCAGCTG
CCTGCAGGGGCGCCTGATGCGGTATTTTCTCCTTACGCATCTGTGCGGTATTTCACACCGCATA
[95 nt withheld, positions 6295-6389]
T
[46 nt withheld, positions 6391-6436]
C
[141 nt withheld, positions 6438-6578]
CCTTTGACGTTGGAGTCCACGTTCTTT
[37 nt withheld, positions 6606-6642]
ACTCTATCTCGGGCTATTCTTTTGATTTATAAGGGATTTTGCCGATTTCGGTCTATTGGTTAAAAAATGA
GCTGATTTAACAAAAATTTAACGCGAATTTTAACAAAATATTAACGTTTACAATTTTATGGTGCACTCTC
AGTACAATCTGCTCTGATGCCGCATAGTTAAGCCAGCCCCGACACCCGCCAACACCCGCTGACGCGCCCT
GACGGGCTTGTCTGCTCCCGGCATCCGCTTACAGACAAGCTGTGACCGTCTCCGGGAGCTGCATGTGTCA
GAGGTTTTCACCGTCATCACCGAAACGCGCGAGACGAAAGGGCCTCGTGATACGCCTATTTTTATAGGTT
AATGTCATGATAATAATGGTTTCTTAGACGTCAGGTGGCACTTTTCGGGGAAATGTGCGCGGAACCCCTA
TTTGTTTATTTTTCTAAATACATTCAAATATGTATCCGCTCATGAGACAATAACCCTGATAAATGCTTCA
ATAATATTGAAAAAGGAAGAGTATGAGTATTCAACATTTCCGTGTCGCCCTTATTCCCTTTTTTGCGGCA
TTTTGCCTTCCTGTTTTTGCTCACCCAGAAACGCTGGTGAAAGTAAAAGATGCTGAAGATCAGTTGGGTG
CACGAGTGGGTTACATCGAACTGGATCTCAACAGCGGTAAGATCCTTGAGAGTTTTCGCCCCGAAGAACG
TTTTCCAATGATGAGCACTTTTAAAGTTCTGCTATGTGGCGCGGTATTATCCCGTATTGACGCCGGGCAA
GAGCAACTCGGTCGCCGCATACACTATTCTCAGAATGACTTGGTTGAGTACTCACCAGTCACAGAAAAGC
ATCTTACGGATGGCATGACAGTAAGAGAATTATGCAGTGCTGCCATAACCATGAGTGATAACACTGCGGC
CAACTTACTTCTGACAACGATCGGAGGACCGAAGGAGCTAACCGCTTTTTTGCACAACATGGGGGATCAT
GTAACTCGCCTTGATCGTTGGGAACCGGAGCTGAATGAAGCCATACCAAACGACGAGCGTGACACCACGA
TGCCTGTAGCAATGGCAACAACGTTGCGCAAACTATTAACTGGCGAACTACTTACTCTAGCTTCCCGGCA
ACAATTAATAGACTGGATGGAGGCGGATAAAGTTGCAGGACCACTTCTGCGCTCGGCCCTTCCGGCTGGC
TGGTTTATTGCTGATAAATCTGGAGCCGGTGAGCGTGGAAGCCGCGGTATCATTGCAGCACTGGGGCCAG
ATGGTAAGCCCTCCCGTATCGTAGTTATCTACACGACGGGGAGTCAGGCAACTATGGATGAACGAAATAG
ACAGATCGCTGAGATAGGTGCCTCACTGATTAAGCATTGGTAACTGTCAGACCAAGTTTACTCATATATA
CTTTAGATTGATTTAAAACTTCATTTTTAATTTAAAAGGATCTAGGTGAAGATCCTTTTTGATAATCTCA
TGACCAAAATCCCTTAACGTGAGTTTTCGTTCCACTGAGCGTCAGACCCCGTAGAAAAGATCAAAGGATC
TTCTTGAGATCCTTTTTTTCTGCGCGTAATCTGCTGCTTGCAAACAAAAAAACCACCGCTACCAGCGGTG
GTTTGTTTGCCGGATCAAGAGCTACCAACTCTTTTTCCGAAGGTAACTGGCTTCAGCAGAGCGCAGATAC
CAAATACTGTTCTTCTAGTGTAGCCGTAGTTAGGCCACCACTTCAAGAACTCTGTAGCACCGCCTACATA
CCTCGCTCTGCTAATCCTGTTACCAGTGGCTGCTGCCAGTGGCGATAAGTCGTGTCTTACCGGGTTGGAC
TCAAGACGATAGTTACCGGATAAGGCGCAGCGGTCGGGCTGAACGGGGGGTTCGTGCACACAGCCCAGCT
TGGAGCGAACGACCTACACCGAACTGAGATACCTACAGCGTGAGCTATGAGAAAGCGCCACGCTTCCCGA
AGGGAGAAAGGCGGACAGGTATCCGGTAAGCGGCAGGGTCGGAACAGGAGAGCGCACGAGGGAGCTTCCA
GGGGGAAACGCCTGGTATCTTTATAGTCCTGTCGGGTTTCGCCACCTCTGACTTGAGCGTCGATTTTTGT
GATGCTCGTCAGGGGGGCGGAGCCTATGGAAAAACGCCAGCAACGCGGCCTTTTTACGGTTCCTGGCCTT
TTGCTGGCCTTTTGCTCACATGT
